Addgene plasmid #232017: pT7-7 a-syn A53T D115A mNeonGreen-3K-B11
Purpose: Bacterial expression of alpha synuclein A53T mutant, tagged with the final beta strand of mNeonGreen-3K
Depositing lab: Franz-Ulrich Hartl. Depositing organization: Max Planck Institute of Biochemistry. Publication: alpha-Synuclein aggregates inhibit ESCRT-III through sequestration and collateral degradation. Sitron CS, Trinkaus VA, Galesic A, Garhammer M, Yuste-Checa P, Dransfeld U, Feigenbutz D, Zhang J, Ivashko L, Dudanova I, Harper JW, Hartl FU. Mol Cell. 2025 Sep 18;85(18):3505-3523.e17. doi: 10.1016/j.molcel.2025.08.022. Epub 2025 Sep 10. PubMed 40934925.
Backbone
  Vector backbone: pT7-7
  Vector type: Bacterial Expression
Growth in bacteria
  Bacterial resistance: Ampicillin, 100 μg/mL
  Growth temperature: 37°C
  Growth strain: DH5alpha
  Copy number: High Copy
Gene/Insert
  Gene/Insert name: SNCA
  Species: H. sapiens (human)
  Mutation: Ala53Thr Asp115Ala
  Entrez Gene: SNCA (a.k.a. NACP, PARK1, PARK4, PD1)
  Tag / fusion protein: mNeonGreen-3K beta11 (C terminal on insert)
  Cloning method: Gibson Cloning
Terms and licenses: Academic/Nonprofit Terms; Industry Terms: Not Available to Industry
Depositor comments: Please visit https://doi.org/10.1101/2025.01.13.632710 for bioRxiv preprint.
How to cite: pT7-7 a-syn A53T D115A mNeonGreen-3K-B11 was a gift from Franz-Ulrich Hartl (Addgene plasmid # 232017 ; http://n2t.net/addgene:232017 ; RRID:Addgene_232017)
