[The description below was written by a language model from this plasmid's Addgene catalogue record and pLannotate feature annotations shown in this document.]
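Description:
pT7-7 a-syn A53T D115A mNeonGreen-3K-B11 is a small (about 3 kb) bacterial expression plasmid built on the pT7-7 backbone for producing a tagged, mutant form of human alpha-synuclein (SNCA) in E. coli. It replicates from a high-copy ColE1/pMB1-type origin and is selected with ampicillin through a β-lactamase (AmpR) gene driven by its own bla promoter. The annotation also picks up short remnants of pBR322-derived sequence (fragments of the bom region, rop and the tet promoter). These are backbone leftovers rather than functional elements, and having only a fragment of rop is consistent with the listed high copy number.

The expression cassette consists of a bacteriophage T7 promoter followed by the efficient T7 gene 10 ribosome binding site, so transcription depends on a host supplying T7 RNA polymerase. Downstream lies the SNCA open reading frame carrying two substitutions, Ala53Thr and Asp115Ala. A53T is a well-known Parkinson's disease-linked, aggregation-prone variant, whereas the record does not state the rationale for D115A. Fused at the C terminus is a short segment that the annotation software matches to LanYFP, the Branchiostoma lanceolatum protein from which mNeonGreen was derived. This corresponds to the eleventh (final) beta strand of mNeonGreen-3K. A fragment like this is not fluorescent by itself and typically serves as the small half of a split fluorescent protein system, restoring fluorescence only when it meets the complementary strands 1–10 fragment.

The stated purpose is bacterial expression of this tagged A53T alpha-synuclein. The associated publication concerns alpha-synuclein aggregates and their effects on ESCRT-III, which suggests recombinant protein production for aggregate-related experiments, although the record does not detail the specific assay.
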