Features (pLannotate 1.2.2; 12 found; start..end, strand, type, name):
     15..603     +  rep_origin     ori: high-copy-number ColE1/pMB1/pBR322/pUC origin of replication
    789..840     -  misc_feature   bom (fragment): basis of mobility region from pBR322
    865..898     -  misc_feature   bom (fragment): basis of mobility region from pBR322
    898..923     -  misc_feature   bom (fragment): basis of mobility region from pBR322
   1025..1062    -  CDS            rop (fragment): Rop protein, which maintains plasmids at low copy number; rop
   1096..1114    +  promoter       T7 promoter: promoter for bacteriophage T7 RNA polymerase
   1146..1168    +  RBS            RBS: efficient ribosome binding site from bacteriophage T7 gene 10 (Olins and Rangwala, 1989)
   1176..1595    +  CDS            SNCA: SYUA_HUMAN - Also known as NACP, PARK1. Experimental evidence at protein level: Swiss-Prot protein existence level 1. Neuronal protein that plays several roles in synaptic activity such as regulation of synaptic vesicle trafficking and subsequent neurotransmitter release. Participates as a monomer in synaptic vesicle exocytosis by enhancing vesicle priming, fusion and dilation of exocytotic fusion pores (PubMed:28288128, PubMed:30404828). Mechanistically, acts by increasing local Ca(2+) release from microdomains which is essential for the enhancement of ATP-induced exocytosis (PubMed:30404828)
   1608..1661    +  CDS            LanYFP (fragment): LanYFP is a basic (constitutively fluorescent) green/yellow fluorescent protein published in 2013, derived from Branchiostoma lanceolatum. It has very low acid sensitivity.
   1716..1740    -  promoter       tet promoter (fragment): E. coli promoter for tetracycline efflux protein gene
   1793..2653    -  CDS            AmpR: β-lactamase; bla; confers resistance to ampicillin, carbenicillin, and related antibiotics
   2654..2758    -  promoter       AmpR promoter: bla
>Addgene plasmid #232017 | pT7-7 a-syn A53T D115A mNeonGreen-3K-B11 | addgene full sequence | sequence record 464210 | Addgene NGS Result
ATCAAAGGATCTTCTTGAGATCCTTTTTTTCTGCGCGTAATCTGCTGCTTGCAAACAAAAAAACCACCGC
TACCAGCGGTGGTTTGTTTGCCGGATCAAGAGCTACCAACTCTTTTTCCGAAGGTAACTGGCTTCAGCAG
AGCGCAGATACCAAATACTGTCCTTCTAGTGTAGCCGTAGTTAGGCCACCACTTCAAGAACTCTGTAGCA
CCGCCTACATACCTCGCTCTGCTAATCCTGTTACCAGTGGCTGCTGCCAGTGGCGATAAGTCGTGTCTTA
CCGGGTTGGACTCAAGACGATAGTTACCGGATAAGGCGCAGCGGTCGGGCTGAACGGGGGGTTCGTGCAC
ACAGCCCAGCTTGGAGCGAACGACCTACACCGAACTGAGATACCTACAGCGTGAGCTATGAGAAAGCGCC
ACGCTTCCCGAAGGGAGAAAGGCGGACAGGTATCCGGTAAGCGGCAGGGTCGGAACAGGAGAGCGCACGA
GGGAGCTTCCAGGGGGAAACGCCTGGTATCTTTATAGTCCTGTCGGGTTTCGCCACCTCTGACTTGAGCG
TCGATTTTTGTGATGCTCGTCAGGGGGGCGGAGCCTATGGAAAAACGCCAGCAACGCGGCCTTTTTACGG
TTCCTGGCCTTTTGCTGGCCTTTTGCTCACATGTTCTTTCCTGCGTTATCCCCTGATTCTGTGGATAACC
GTATTACCGCCTTTGAGTGAGCTGATACCGCTCGCCGCAGCCGAACGACCGAGCGCAGCGAGTCAGTGAG
CGAGGAAGCGGAAGAGCGCCTGATGCGGTATTTTCTCCTTACGCATCTGTGCGGTATTTCACACCGCATA
GGAAGATCTTCCGGAAGATCTTCCTATGGTGCACTCTCAGTACAATCTGCTCTGATGCGCTACGTGACTG
GGTCATGGCTGCGCCCCGACACCCGCCAACACCCGATGACGCGCCATGACGGGCTTGTCTGCTCCCGGCA
TCCGCTTACAGACAAGCTGTGACCGTCTCCGGGAGCTGCATGTGTCAGAGGTTTTCACCGTCATCACCGA
AACGCGCGAGGCCCAGCGATTCGAACTTCTGATAGACTTCGAAATTAATACGACTCACTATAGGGAGACC
ACAACGGTTTCCCTCTAGAAATAATTTTGTTTAACTTTAAGAAGGAGATATACATATGGATGTATTCATG
AAAGGACTTTCAAAGGCCAAGGAGGGAGTTGTGGCTGCTGCTGAGAAAACCAAACAGGGTGTGGCAGAAG
CAGCAGGAAAGACAAAAGAGGGTGTTCTCTATGTAGGCTCCAAAACCAAGGAGGGAGTGGTGCATGGTGT
GACAACAGTGGCTGAGAAGACCAAAGAGCAAGTGACAAATGTTGGAGGAGCAGTGGTGACGGGTGTGACA
GCAGTAGCCCAGAAGACAGTGGAGGGAGCAGGGAGCATTGCAGCAGCCACTGGCTTTGTCAAAAAGGACC
AGTTGGGCAAGAATGAAGAAGGAGCCCCACAGGAAGGAATTCTGGAAGCGATGCCTGTGGATCCTGACAA
TGAGGCTTATGAAATGCCTTCTGAGGAAGGGTATCAAGACTACGAACCTGAAGCCGGTAGTGGTGGAAGT
GGTACGGAATTGAACTTTAAAGAATGGCAAAAAGCGTTTACCGACATGATGTAAGAAATATCTTTGCTCC
CAGTTTCTTGAGATCTGCTGACAGATGTTCCATCCAAGCTTATCGATGATAAGCTGTCAAACATGAGAAT
TAAATCAATCTAAAGTATATATGAGTAAACTTGGTCTGACAGTTACCAATGCTTAATCAGTGAGGCACCT
ATCTCAGCGATCTGTCTATTTCGTTCATCCATAGTTGCCTGACTCCCCGTCGTGTAGATAACTACGATAC
GGGAGGGCTTACCATCTGGCCCCAGTGCTGCAATGATACCGCGAGACCCACGCTCACCGGCTCCAGATTT
ATCAGCAATAAACCAGCCAGCCGGAAGGGCCGAGCGCAGAAGTGGTCCTGCAACTTTATCCGCCTCCATC
CAGTCTATTAATTGTTGCCGGGAAGCTAGAGTAAGTAGTTCGCCAGTTAATAGTTTGCGCAACGTTGTTG
CCATTGCTACAGGCATCGTGGTGTCACGCTCGTCGTTTGGTATGGCTTCATTCAGCTCCGGTTCCCAACG
ATCAAGGCGAGTTACATGATCCCCCATGTTGTGCAAAAAAGCGGTTAGCTCCTTCGGTCCTCCGATCGTT
GTCAGAAGTAAGTTGGCCGCAGTGTTATCACTCATGGTTATGGCAGCACTGCATAATTCTCTTACTGTCA
TGCCATCCGTAAGATGCTTTTCTGTGACTGGTGAGTACTCAACCAAGTCATTCTGAGAATAGTGTATGCG
GCGACCGAGTTGCTCTTGCCCGGCGTCAACACGGGATAATACCGCGCCACATAGCAGAACTTTAAAAGTG
CTCATCATTGGAAAACGTTCTTCGGGGCGAAAACTCTCAAGGATCTTACCGCTGTTGAGATCCAGTTCGA
TGTAACCCACTCGTGCACCCAACTGATCTTCAGCATCTTTTACTTTCACCAGCGTTTCTGGGTGAGCAAA
AACAGGAAGGCAAAATGCCGCAAAAAAGGGAATAAGGGCGACACGGAAATGTTGAATACTCATACTCTTC
CTTTTTCAATATTATTGAAGCATTTATCAGGGTTATTGTCTCATGAGCGGATACATATTTGAATGTATTT
AGAAAAATAAACAAATAGGGGTTCCGCGCACATTTCCCCGAAAAGTGCCACCTGACGTCTAAGAAACCAT
TATTATCATGACATTAACCTATAAAAATAGGCGTATCACGAGGCCCTTTCGTCTTCAAGAATAAAAGGAT
CTAGGTGAAGATCCTTTTTGATAATCTCATGACCAAAATCCCTTAACGTGAGTTTTCGTTCCACTGAGCG
TCAGACCCCGTAGAAAAG
